>Addgene plasmid #189652 | AatII-pRPS5A-PTP-3Xflag-rbc L 294 Right_G1397 C-ABE | addgene full sequence | sequence record 370906 | Addgene NGS Result
CGTTCAACTTTTCTATACAAAGTTGAGACGTCGACTCAACTTTTGATTCGCTATTTGCAGTGCACCTGTG
GCGTTCATCACATCTTTTGTGACACTGTTTGCACTGGTCATTGCTATTACAAAGGACCTTCCTGATGTTG
AAGGAGATCGAAAGTAAGTAACTGCACGCATAACCATTTTCTTTCCGCTCTTTGGCTCAATCCATTTGAC
AGTCAAAGACAATGTTTAACCAGCTCCGTTTGATATATTGTCTTTATGTGTTTGTTCAAGCATGTTTAGT
TAATCATGCCTTTGATTGATCTTGAATAGGTTCCAAATATCAACCCTGGCAACAAAACTTGGAGTGAGAA
ACATTGCATTCCTCGGTTCTGGACTTCTGCTAGTAAATTATGTTTCAGCCATATCACTAGCTTTCTACAT
GCCTCAGGTGAATTCATCTATTTCCGTCTTAACTATTTCGGTTAATTAAAGCACGAACACCATTACTGCA
TGTAGAAGCTTGATAAACTATCGCCACCAATTTATTTTTGTTGCGATATTGTTACTTTCCTCAGTATGCA
GCTTTGAAAAGACCAACCCTCTTATCCTTTAACAATGAACAGGTTTTTAGAGGTAGCTTGATGATTCCTG
CACATGTGATCTTGGCTTCAGGCTTAATTTTCCAGGTAAAGCATTATGAGATACTCTTATATCTCTTACA
TACTTTTGAGATAATGCACAAGAACTTCATAACTATATGCTTTAGTTTCTGCATTTGACACTGCCAAATT
CATTAATCTCTAATATCTTTGTTGTTGATCTTTGGTAGACATGGGTACTAGAAAAAGCAAACTACACCAA
GGTAAAATACTTTTGTACAAACATAAACTCGTTATCACGGAACATCAATGGAGTGTATATCTAACGGAGT
GTAGAAACATTTGATTATTGCAGGAAGCTATCTCAGGATATTATCGGTTTATATGGAATCTCTTCTACGC
AGAGTATCTGTTATTCCCCTTCCTCTAGCTTTCAATTTCATGGTGAGGATATGCAGTTTTCTTTGTATAT
CATTCTTCTTCTTCTTTGTAGCTTGGAGTCAAAATCGGTTCCTTCATGTACATACATCAAGGATATGTCC
TTCTGAATTTTTATATCTTGCAATAAAAATGCTTGTACCAATTGAAACACCAGCTTTTTGAGTTCTATGA
TCACTGACTTGGTTCTAACCAAAAAAAAAAAAATGTTTAATTTACATATCTAAAAGTAGGTTTAGGGAAA
CCTAAACAGTAAAATATTTGTATATTATTCGAATTTCACTCATCATAAAAACTTAAATTGCACCATAAAA
TTTTGTTTTACTATTAATGATGTAATTTGTGTAACTTAAGATAAAAATAATATTCCGTAAGTTAACCGGC
TAAAACCACGTATAAACCAGGGAACCTGTTAAACCGGTTCTTTACTGGATAAAGAAATGAAAGCCCATGT
AGACAGCTCCATTAGAGCCCAAACCCTAAATTTCTCATCTATATAAAAGGAGTGACATTAGGGTTTTTGT
TCGTCCTCTTAAAGCTTCTCGTTTTCTCTGCCGTCTCTCTCATTCGCGCGACGCAAACGATCTTCAGGTG
ATCTTCTTTCTCCAAATCCTCTCTCATAACTCTGATTTCGTACTTGTGTATTTGAGCTCACGCTCTGTTT
CTCTCACCACAGCCATGGATTCACAGCTAGTCTTGTCTCTGAAGCTGAATCCAAGCTTCACTCCTCTTTC
TCCTCTCTTCCCTTTCACTCCATGTTCTTCTTTTTCGCCGTCGCTCCGGTTTTCTTCTTGCTACTCCCGC
CGCCTCTATTCTCCGGTTACCGTCTACGCCGCGAAGGACTACAAAGACCATGACGGTGATTATAAAGATC
ATGACATCGATTACAAGGATGACGATGACAAGCCCGGGGATCTACGCACGCTCGGCTACAGCCAGCAGCA
ACAGGAGAAGATCAAACCGAAGGTTCGTTCGACAGTGGCGCAGCACCACGAGGCACTGGTCGGCCATGGG
TTTACACACGCGCACATCGTTGCGCTCAGCCAACACCCGGCAGCGTTAGGGACCGTCGCTGTCAAGTATC
AGGACATGATCGCAGCGTTGCCAGAGGCGACACACGAAGCGATCGTTGGCGTCGGCAAACAGTGGTCCGG
CGCACGCGCTCTGGAGGCCTTGCTCACGGTGGCGGGAGAGTTGAGAGGTCCACCGTTACAGTTGGACACA
GGCCAACTTCTCAAGATTGCAAAACGTGGCGGCGTGACCGCAGTGGAGGCAGTGCATGCATGGCGCAATG
CACTGACGGGTGCCCCCCTGAACCTTACCCCTGATCAAGTTGTCGCTATTGCTAGTAATATTGGAGGAAA
GCAGGCACTTGAAACTGTCCAACGGCTTCTCCCTGTGCTCTGTCAAGACCACGGTCTGACTCCAGCACAA
GTCGTGGCAATCGCCTCAAATGGCGGAGGTAAACAGGCACTTGAAACTGTGCAGCGGCTGTTGCCAGTGT
TGTGTCAAGCTCATGGCCTCACTCCTGCCCAGGTGGTTGCCATCGCATCCCATGATGGTGGGAAGCAAGC
TCTCGAGACAGTGCAACGCCTGCTTCCCGTCTTGTGTCAGGACCATGGGTTGACCCCCGATCAGGTGGTT
GCCATCGCATCAAATATCGGTGGGAAACAAGCACTTGAGACTGTCCAACGGTTGTTGCCTGTCCTCTGCC
AGGCTCATGGATTGACTCCCGACCAGGTTGTCGCTATTGCTTCAAACATTGGAGGAAAGCAGGCCTTGGA
GACTGTGCAGCGGCTTCTTCCTGTCCTTTGTCAAGACCATGGCCTGACCCCCGACCAGGTGGTGGCCATC
GCCAGCAACGGAGGCGGCAAGCAGGCCCTGGAAACCGTGCAGAGACTGCTGCCCGTGCTGTGCCAGGCCC
ACGGTCTTACACCAGATCAGGTGGTGGCTATCGCTAGTAATATTGGAGGAAAGCAAGCCCTCGAAACCGT
TCAACGGCTGTTGCCAGTGCTCTGTCAGGCCCATGGTCTTACCCCCGACCAGGTTGTGGCAATTGCTTCC
AACATCGGCGGGAAGCAAGCACTCGAGACAGTGCAAAGACTTCTTCCCGTTCTCTGTCAAGCTCACGGAT
TGACCCCTGCACAAGTCGTCGCCATTGCCAGCCATGACGGGGGTAAACAAGCCCTCGAGACTGTCCAACG
CTTGCTCCCTGTGTTGTGCCAAGCCCACGGCCTCACACCAGCTCAGGTTGTTGCCATCGCTAGCAATATT
GGTGGGAAACAGGCTCTTGAAACCGTTCAACGCCTCCTTCCTGTGCTCTGTCAAGACCATGGTCTTACAC
CCGATCAAGTCGTGGCTATTGCTTCAAACAACGGAGGAAAGCAAGCACTTGAGACTGTCCAACGCCTTCT
GCCAGTCCTCTGCCAGGATCATGGCCTGACTCCAGAACAAGTTGTGGCAATCGCATCTCACGATGGCGGG
AAACAGGCATTGGAAACCGTTCAAAGGTTGCTGCCAGTCCTTTGTCAGGCCCACGGCCTGACTCCCGAAC
AAGTCGTCGCTATTGCAAGCAACAACGGGGGGAAACAGGCCCTGGAGACTGTCCAGCGGCTGTTGCCTGT
TCTCTGTCAGGCACATGGCCTCACCCCTGACCAAGTGGTGGCTATCGCATCTAACGGCGGTGGCAAGCAG
GCCTTGGAAACAGTGCAAAGGCTTCTGCCAGTCTTGTGCCAGGATCATGGGCTCACACCAGCTCAGGTTG
TTGCAATCGCCAGTAATAACGGAGGTAAGCAAGCTCTGGAAACCGTGCAGAGGTTGCTGCCTGTTCTGTG
TCAAGCTCATGGCCTCACTCCTGCCCAGGTCGTTGCCATTGCAAGTCATGACGGCGGCAAGCAAGCATTG
GAGACAGTGCAGAGACTCTTGCCCGTCCTGTGTCAAGACCATGGGTTGACTCCTGATCAGGTCGTCGCAA
TTGCCTCCAATATCGGGGGCAAACAGGCCTTGGAGACAGTCCAACGCTTGCTCCCAGTTCTTTGCCAAGA
TCACGGCCTTACACCCGCACAGGTGGTCGCCATCGCTAGTAATGGTGGGGGCAAACAGGCTCTCGAGACT
GTTCAACGGCTTCTCCCAGTTTTGTGTCAAGCCCACGGTCTGACTCCGGAACAGGTGGTGGCGATTGCAA
GCAACGGCGGCGGCAAACAGGCTCTAGAGAGCATTGTTGCCCAGCTCTCCAGACCTGATCCGGCGCTAGC
CGCGTTGACAAATGATCATCTTGTTGCTCTTGCTTGTCTTGGCGGACGACCTGCCCTGGATGCTGTGAAA
AAGGGGTTGGGGGGATCCGGCAGTGCCATACCTGTGAAGCGGGGAGCAACAGGGGAGACAAAGGTGTTCA
CAGGCAACTCTAACAGTCCAAAGAGCCCCACCAAAGGCGGGTGTTCAGGAAGCGAAACTCCTGGTACCTC
AGAGTCCGCTACTCCCGAATCCTCTGAGGTGGAGTTTTCCCACGAGTACTGGATGAGACATGCCCTGACC
CTGGCCAAGAGGGCACGGGATGAGAGGGAGGTGCCTGTGGGAGCCGTGCTGGTGCTGAACAATAGAGTGA
TCGGCGAGGGCTGGAACAGAGCCATCGGCCTGCACGACCCAACAGCCCATGCCGAAATTATGGCCCTGAG
ACAGGGCGGCCTGGTCATGCAGAACTACAGACTGATTGACGCCACCCTGTACGTGACATTCGAGCCTTGC
GTGATGTGCGCCGGCGCCATGATCCACTCTAGGATCGGCCGCGTGGTGTTTGGCGTGAGGAACTCAAAAA
GAGGCGCCGCAGGCTCCCTGATGAACGTGCTGAACTACCCCGGCATGAATCACCGCGTCGAAATTACCGA
GGGAATCCTGGCAGATGAATGTGCCGCCCTGCTGTGCGATTTCTATCGGATGCCTAGACAGGTGTTCAAT
GCTCAGAAGAAGGCCCAGAGCTCCATCAACTAGGGTACCTGATAATCGATATCCCGCGGCCATGCTAGAG
TCCGCAAAAATCACCAGTCTCTCTCTACAAATCTATCTCTCTCTATTTTTCTCCAGAATAATGTGTGAGT
AGTTCCCAGATAAGGGAATTAGGGTTCTTATAGGGTTTCGCTCATGTGTTGAGCATATAAGAAACCCTTA
GTATGTATTTGTATTTGTAAAATACTTCTATCAATAAAATTTCTAATTCCTAAAACCAAAATCCAGTGAC
CTGCAGGCATGCCGTCGGGCCCAAGCTTAGCTTGAGCTTGGATCAGATTGTCGTTTCCCGCCTTCAGTTT
AAACTATCAGTGTTTGACAGGATATATTGGCGGGTAAACCTAAGAGAAAAGAGCGTTTATTAGAATAATC
GGATATTTAAAAGGGCGTGAAAAGGTTTATCCGTTCGTCCATTTGTATGTGCATGCCAACCACAGGGTTC
CCCTCGGGATCAAAGTACTTTAAAGTACTTTAAAGTACTTTAAAGTACTTTGATCCAACCCCTCCGCTGC
TATAGTGCAGTCGGCTTCTGACGTTCAGTGCAGCCGTCTTCTGAAAACGACATGTCGCACAAGTCCTAAG
TTACGCGACAGGCTGCCGCCCTGCCCTTTTCCTGGCGTTTTCTTGTCGCGTGTTTTAGTCGCATAAAGTA
GAATACTTGCGACTAGAACCGGAGACATTACGCCATGAACAAGAGCGCCGCCGCTGGCCTGCTGGGCTAT
GCCCGCGTCAGCACCGACGACCAGGACTTGACCAACCAACGGGCCGAACTGCACGCGGCCGGCTGCACCA
AGCTGTTTTCCGAGAAGATCACCGGCACCAGGCGCGACCGCCCGGAGCTGGCCAGGATGCTTGACCACCT
ACGCCCTGGCGACGTTGTGACAGTGACCAGGCTAGACCGCCTGGCCCGCAGCACCCGCGACCTACTGGAC
ATTGCCGAGCGCATCCAGGAGGCCGGCGCGGGCCTGCGTAGCCTGGCAGAGCCGTGGGCCGACACCACCA
CGCCGGCCGGCCGCATGGTGTTGACCGTGTTCGCCGGCATTGCCGAGTTCGAGCGTTCCCTAATCATCGA
CCGCACCCGGAGCGGGCGCGAGGCCGCCAAGGCCCGAGGCGTGAAGTTTGGCCCCCGCCCTACCCTCACC
CCGGCACAGATCGCGCACGCCCGCGAGCTGATCGACCAGGAAGGCCGCACCGTGAAAGAGGCGGCTGCAC
TGCTTGGCGTGCATCGCTCGACCCTGTACCGCGCACTTGAGCGCAGCGAGGAAGTGACGCCCACCGAGGC
CAGGCGGCGCGGTGCCTTCCGTGAGGACGCATTGACCGAGGCCGACGCCCTGGCGGCCGCCGAGAATGAA
CGCCAAGAGGAACAAGCATGAAACCGCACCAGGACGGCCAGGACGAACCGTTTTTCATTACCGAAGAGAT
CGAGGCGGAGATGATCGCGGCCGGGTACGTGTTCGAGCCGCCCGCGCACGTCTCAACCGTGCGGCTGCAT
GAAATCCTGGCCGGTTTGTCTGATGCCAAGCTGGCGGCCTGGCCGGCCAGCTTGGCCGCTGAAGAAACCG
AGCGCCGCCGTCTAAAAAGGTGATGTGTATTTGAGTAAAACAGCTTGCGTCATGCGGTCGCTGCGTATAT
GATGCGATGAGTAAATAAACAAATACGCAAGGGGAACGCATGAAGGTTATCGCTGTACTTAACCAGAAAG
GCGGGTCAGGCAAGACGACCATCGCAACCCATCTAGCCCGCGCCCTGCAACTCGCCGGGGCCGATGTTCT
GTTAGTCGATTCCGATCCCCAGGGCAGTGCCCGCGATTGGGCGGCCGTGCGGGAAGATCAACCGCTAACC
GTTGTCGGCATCGACCGCCCGACGATTGACCGCGACGTGAAGGCCATCGGCCGGCGCGACTTCGTAGTGA
TCGACGGAGCGCCCCAGGCGGCGGACTTGGCTGTGTCCGCGATCAAGGCAGCCGACTTCGTGCTGATTCC
GGTGCAGCCAAGCCCTTACGACATATGGGCCACCGCCGACCTGGTGGAGCTGGTTAAGCAGCGCATTGAG
GTCACGGATGGAAGGCTACAAGCGGCCTTTGTCGTGTCGCGGGCGATCAAAGGCACGCGCATCGGCGGTG
AGGTTGCCGAGGCGCTGGCCGGGTACGAGCTGCCCATTCTTGAGTCCCGTATCACGCAGCGCGTGAGCTA
CCCAGGCACTGCCGCCGCCGGCACAACCGTTCTTGAATCAGAACCCGAGGGCGACGCTGCCCGCGAGGTC
CAGGCGCTGGCCGCTGAAATTAAATCAAAACTCATTTGAGTTAATGAGGTAAAGAGAAAATGAGCAAAAG
CACAAACACGCTAAGTGCCGGCCGTCCGAGCGCACGCAGCAGCAAGGCTGCAACGTTGGCCAGCCTGGCA
GACACGCCAGCCATGAAGCGGGTCAACTTTCAGTTGCCGGCGGAGGATCACACCAAGCTGAAGATGTACG
CGGTACGCCAAGGCAAGACCATTACCGAGCTGCTATCTGAATACATCGCGCAGCTACCAGAGTAAATGAG
CAAATGAATAAATGAGTAGATGAATTTTAGCGGCTAAAGGAGGCGGCATGGAAAATCAAGAACAACCAGG
CACCGACGCCGTGGAATGCCCCATGTGTGGAGGAACGGGCGGTTGGCCAGGCGTAAGCGGCTGGGTTGTC
TGCCGGCCCTGCAATGGCACTGGAACCCCCAAGCCCGAGGAATCGGCGTGAGCGGTCGCAAACCATCCGG
CCCGGTACAAATCGGCGCGGCGCTGGGTGATGACCTGGTGGAGAAGTTGAAGGCCGCGCAGGCCGCCCAG
CGGCAACGCATCGAGGCAGAAGCACGCCCCGGTGAATCGTGGCAAGCGGCCGCTGATCGAATCCGCAAAG
AATCCCGGCAACCGCCGGCAGCCGGTGCGCCGTCGATTAGGAAGCCGCCCAAGGGCGACGAGCAACCAGA
TTTTTTCGTTCCGATGCTCTATGACGTGGGCACCCGCGATAGTCGCAGCATCATGGACGTGGCCGTTTTC
CGTCTGTCGAAGCGTGACCGACGAGCTGGCGAGGTGATCCGCTACGAGCTTCCAGACGGGCACGTAGAGG
TTTCCGCAGGGCCGGCCGGCATGGCCAGTGTGTGGGATTACGACCTGGTACTGATGGCGGTTTCCCATCT
AACCGAATCCATGAACCGATACCGGGAAGGGAAGGGAGACAAGCCCGGCCGCGTGTTCCGTCCACACGTT
GCGGACGTACTCAAGTTCTGCCGGCGAGCCGATGGCGGAAAGCAGAAAGACGACCTGGTAGAAACCTGCA
TTCGGTTAAACACCACGCACGTTGCCATGCAGCGTACGAAGAAGGCCAAGAACGGCCGCCTGGTGACGGT
ATCCGAGGGTGAAGCCTTGATTAGCCGCTACAAGATCGTAAAGAGCGAAACCGGGCGGCCGGAGTACATC
GAGATCGAGCTAGCTGATTGGATGTACCGCGAGATCACAGAAGGCAAGAACCCGGACGTGCTGACGGTTC
ACCCCGATTACTTTTTGATCGATCCCGGCATCGGCCGTTTTCTCTACCGCCTGGCACGCCGCGCCGCAGG
CAAGGCAGAAGCCAGATGGTTGTTCAAGACGATCTACGAACGCAGTGGCAGCGCCGGAGAGTTCAAGAAG
TTCTGTTTCACCGTGCGCAAGCTGATCGGGTCAAATGACCTGCCGGAGTACGATTTGAAGGAGGAGGCGG
GGCAGGCTGGCCCGATCCTAGTCATGCGCTACCGCAACCTGATCGAGGGCGAAGCATCCGCCGGTTCCTA
ATGTACGGAGCAGATGCTAGGGCAAATTGCCCTAGCAGGGGAAAAAGGTCGAAAAGGTCTCTTTCCTGTG
GATAGCACGTACATTGGGAACCCAAAGCCGTACATTGGGAACCGGAACCCGTACATTGGGAACCCAAAGC
CGTACATTGGGAACCGGTCACACATGTAAGTGACTGATATAAAAGAGAAAAAAGGCGATTTTTCCGCCTA
AAACTCTTTAAAACTTATTAAAACTCTTAAAACCCGCCTGGCCTGTGCATAACTGTCTGGCCAGCGCACA
GCCGAAGAGCTGCAAAAAGCGCCTACCCTTCGGTCGCTGCGCTCCCTACGCCCCGCCGCTTCGCGTCGGC
CTATCGCGGCCGCTGGCCGCTCAAAAATGGCTGGCCTACGGCCAGGCAATCTACCAGGGCGCGGACAAGC
CGCGCCGTCGCCACTCGACCGCCGGCGCCCACATCAAGGCACCCTGCCTCGCGCGTTTCGGTGATGACGG
TGAAAACCTCTGACACATGCAGCTCCCGGAGACGGTCACAGCTTGTCTGTAAGCGGATGCCGGGAGCAGA
CAAGCCCGTCAGGGCGCGTCAGCGGGTGTTGGCGGGTGTCGGGGCGCAGCCATGACCCAGTCACGTAGCG
ATAGCGGAGTGTATACTGGCTTAACTATGCGGCATCAGAGCAGATTGTACTGAGAGTGCACCATATGCGG
TGTGAAATACCGCACAGATGCGTAAGGAGAAAATACCGCATCAGGCGCTCTTCCGCTTCCTCGCTCACTG
ACTCGCTGCGCTCGGTCGTTCGGCTGCGGCGAGCGGTATCAGCTCACTCAAAGGCGGTAATACGGTTATC
CACAGAATCAGGGGATAACGCAGGAAAGAACATGTGAGCAAAAGGCCAGCAAAAGGCCAGGAACCGTAAA
AAGGCCGCGTTGCTGGCGTTTTTCCATAGGCTCCGCCCCCCTGACGAGCATCACAAAAATCGACGCTCAA
GTCAGAGGTGGCGAAACCCGACAGGACTATAAAGATACCAGGCGTTTCCCCCTGGAAGCTCCCTCGTGCG
CTCTCCTGTTCCGACCCTGCCGCTTACCGGATACCTGTCCGCCTTTCTCCCTTCGGGAAGCGTGGCGCTT
TCTCATAGCTCACGCTGTAGGTATCTCAGTTCGGTGTAGGTCGTTCGCTCCAAGCTGGGCTGTGTGCACG
AACCCCCCGTTCAGCCCGACCGCTGCGCCTTATCCGGTAACTATCGTCTTGAGTCCAACCCGGTAAGACA
CGACTTATCGCCACTGGCAGCAGCCACTGGTAACAGGATTAGCAGAGCGAGGTATGTAGGCGGTGCTACA
GAGTTCTTGAAGTGGTGGCCTAACTACGGCTACACTAGAAGGACAGTATTTGGTATCTGCGCTCTGCTGA
AGCCAGTTACCTTCGGAAAAAGAGTTGGTAGCTCTTGATCCGGCAAACAAACCACCGCTGGTAGCGGTGG
TTTTTTTGTTTGCAAGCAGCAGATTACGCGCAGAAAAAAAGGATCTCAAGAAGATCCTTTGATCTTTTCT
ACGGGGTCTGACGCTCAGTGGAACGAAAACTCACGTTAAGGGATTTTGGTCATGCATGATATATCTCCCA
ATTTGTGTAGGGCTTATTATGCACGCTTAAAAATAATAAAAGCAGACTTGACCTGATAGTTTGGCTGTGA
GCAATTATGTGCTTAGTGCATCTAACGCTTGAGTTAAGCCGCGCCGCGAAGCGGCGTCGGCTTGAACGAA
TTTCTAGCTAGACATTATTTGCCGACTACCTTGGTGATCTCGCCTTTCACGTAGTGGACAAATTCTTCCA
ACTGATCTGCGCGCGAGGCCAAGCGATCTTCTTCTTGTCCAAGATAAGCCTGTCTAGCTTCAAGTATGAC
GGGCTGATACTGGGCCGGCAGGCGCTCCATTGCCCAGTCGGCAGCGACATCCTTCGGCGCGATTTTGCCG
GTTACTGCGCTGTACCAAATGCGGGACAACGTAAGCACTACATTTCGCTCATCGCCAGCCCAGTCGGGCG
GCGAGTTCCATAGCGTTAAGGTTTCATTTAGCGCCTCAAATAGATCCTGTTCAGGAACCGGATCAAAGAG
TTCCTCCGCCGCTGGACCTACCAAGGCAACGCTATGTTCTCTTGCTTTTGTCAGCAAGATAGCCAGATCA
ATGTCGATCGTGGCTGGCTCGAAGATACCTGCAAGAATGTCATTGCGCTGCCATTCTCCAAATTGCAGTT
CGCGCTTAGCTGGATAACGCCACGGAATGATGTCGTCGTGCACAACAATGGTGACTTCTACAGCGCGGAG
AATCTCGCTCTCTCCAGGGGAAGCCGAAGTTTCCAAAAGGTCGTTGATCAAAGCTCGCCGCGTTGTTTCA
TCAAGCCTTACGGTCACCGTAACCAGCAAATCAATATCACTGTGTGGCTTCAGGCCGCCATCCACTGCGG
AGCCGTACAAATGTACGGCCAGCAACGTCGGTTCGAGATGGCGCTCGATGACGCCAACTACCTCTGATAG
TTGAGTCGATACTTCGGCGATCACCGCTTCCCCCATGATGTTTAACTTTGTTTTAGGGCGACTGCCCTGC
TGCGTAACATCGTTGCTGCTCCATAACATCAAACATCGACCCACGGCGTAACGCGCTTGCTGCTTGGATG
CCCGAGGCATAGACTGTACCCCAAAAAAACAGTCATAACAAGCCATGAAAACCGCCACTGCGCCGTTACC
ACCGCTGCGTTCGGTCAAGGTTCTGGACCAGTTGCGTGAGCGCATACGCTACTTGCATTACAGCTTACGA
ACCGAACAGGCTTATGTCCACTGGGTTCGTGCCCGAATTGATCACAGGCAGCAACGCTCTGTCATCGTTA
CAATCAACATGCTACCCTCCGCGAGATCATCCGTGTTTCAAACCCGGCAGCTTAGTTGCCGTTCTTCCGA
ATAGCATCGGTAACATGAGCAAAGTCTGCCGCCTTACAACGGCTCTCCCGCTGACGCCGTCCCGGACTGA
TGGGCTGCCTGTATCGAGTGGTGATTTTGTGCCGAGCTGCCGGTCGGGGAGCTGTTGGCTGGCTGGTGGC
AGGATATATTGTGGTGTAAACAAATTGACGCTTAGACAACTTAATAACACATTGCGGACGTTTTTAATGT
ACTGAATTAACGCCGAATTGAATTATCAGCTTGCATGCCGGTCGATCTAGTAACATAGATGACACCGCGC
GCGATAATTTATCCTAGTTTGCGCGCTATATTTTGTTTTCTATCGCGTATTAAATGTATAATTGCGGGAC
TCTAATCATAAAAACCCATCTCATAAATAACGTCATGCATTACATGTTAATTATTACATGCTTAACGTAA
TTCAACAGAAATTATATGATAATCATCGCAAGACCGGCAACAGGATTCAATCTTAAGAAACTTTATTGCC
AAATGTTTGAACGATCTGCTTGACTCTAGGGGTCATCAGATTTCGGTGACGGGCAGGACCGGACGGGGCG
GCACCGGCAGGCTGAAGTCCAGCTGCCAGAAACCCACGTCATGCCAGTTCCCGTGCTTGAAGCCGGCCGC
CCGCAGCATGCCGCGGGGGGCATATCCGAGCGCCTCGTGCATGCGCACGCTCGGGTCGTTGGGCAGCCCG
ATGACAGCGACCACGCTCTTGAAGCCCTGTGCCTCCAGGGACTTCAGAAGGTGGGTGTAGAGCGTGGAGC
CCAGTCCCGTCCGCTGGTGGCGGGGGGAGACGTACACGGTCGACTCGGCCGTCCAGTCGTAGGCGTTGCG
TGCCTTCCAGGGACCCGCGTAGGCGATGCCGGCGACCTCGCCGTCCACCTCGGCGACGAGCCAGGGATAG
CGCTCCCGCAGACGGACGAGGTCGTCCGTCCACTCCTGCGGTTCCTGCGGCTCGGTACGGAAGTTGACCG
TGCTTGTCTCGATGTAGTGGTTGACGATGGTGCAGACCGCCGGCATGTCCGCCTCGGTGGCACGGCGGAT
GTCGGCCGGGCGTCGTTCTGGGCTCATGGTAGATCCCCTCGATCGAGTTGAGAGTGAATATGAGACTCTA
ATTGGATACCGAGGGGAATTTATGGAACGTCAGTGGAGCATTTTTGACAAGAAATATTTGCTAGCTGATA
GTGACCTTAGGCGACTTTTGAACGCGCAATAATGGTTTCTGACGTATGTGCTTAGCTCATTAAACTCCAG
AAACCCGCGGCTCAGTGGCTCCTTCAACGTTGCGGTTCTGTCAGTTCCAAACGTAAAACGGCTTGTCCCG
CGTCATCGGCGGGGGTCATAACGTGACTCCCTTAATTCTCCGCTCATGATCGATAATT
Features (pLannotate 1.2.2; 25 found; start..end, strand, type, name):
      5..25      -  protein_bind   attB4: mutant version of attB; core recombination site for the Gateway® BP reaction BP Clonase™
     59..430     +  CDS            HST (fragment): HSTC_ARATH - Also known as HPT2, VTE2-2. Experimental evidence at protein level: Swiss-Prot protein existence level 1. Involved in the synthesis of plastoquinone-9. Can use both homogentisic acid and 2,5-dihydroxyphenylacetic acid gamma-lactone as prenyl acceptors, and solanesyl diphosphate > farnesyl diphosphate > geranylgeranyl diphosphate >> phytyl diphosphate as prenyl donors. Do not catalyze the decardoxylation of homogentisate uncoupled from prenylation. From Arabidopsis thaliana (Mouse-ear cress).
    582..665     +  CDS            HST (fragment): HSTC_ARATH - Also known as HPT2, VTE2-2. Experimental evidence at protein level: Swiss-Prot protein existence level 1. Involved in the synthesis of plastoquinone-9. Can use both homogentisic acid and 2,5-dihydroxyphenylacetic acid gamma-lactone as prenyl acceptors, and solanesyl diphosphate > farnesyl diphosphate > geranylgeranyl diphosphate >> phytyl diphosphate as prenyl donors. Do not catalyze the decardoxylation of homogentisate uncoupled from prenylation. From Arabidopsis thaliana (Mouse-ear cress).
    931..1005    +  CDS            HST (fragment): HSTC_ARATH - Also known as HPT2, VTE2-2. Experimental evidence at protein level: Swiss-Prot protein existence level 1. Involved in the synthesis of plastoquinone-9. Can use both homogentisic acid and 2,5-dihydroxyphenylacetic acid gamma-lactone as prenyl acceptors, and solanesyl diphosphate > farnesyl diphosphate > geranylgeranyl diphosphate >> phytyl diphosphate as prenyl donors. Do not catalyze the decardoxylation of homogentisate uncoupled from prenylation. From Arabidopsis thaliana (Mouse-ear cress).
   1695..1856    +  CDS            RECA (fragment): RECAC_ARATH - Experimental evidence at transcript level: Swiss-Prot protein existence level 2. Involved in recombination ability and DNA strand transfer activity. From Arabidopsis thaliana (Mouse-ear cress).
   1857..1922    +  CDS            3xFLAG: three tandem FLAG® epitope tags, followed by an enterokinase cleavage site
   1929..2435    +  CDS            avrXa10 (fragment): AVX10_XANOO - Experimental evidence at protein level: Swiss-Prot protein existence level 1. Avirulence protein. Induces the hypersensitive response (HR)in rice plants carrying the resistance gene Xa10. Activity depends on the presence of the core repeat domains; replacement with repeat domains from other proteins (AvrBs3 of X.euvesicatoria (AC P14727) or AvrXa7 of this organism) does not elicit the HR. Probably acts as a transcription factor in its host plant (rice) to induce plant resistance or disease. From Xanthomonas oryzae pv. oryzae.
   4230..4349    +  CDS            avrBs3 (fragment): AVRB3_XANEU - Experimental evidence at protein level: Swiss-Prot protein existence level 1. Avirulence protein. Acts as a transcription factor in C.annuum plants. In susceptible plants lacking the Bs3 resistance gene induces expression of a number of genes, including genes homologous to a family of auxin-induced genes, alpha-expansin genes, pectate lyase, anthocyanidin glucoside rhamnosyl transferase and at least one transcription factor, UPA20. Their expression leads to plant hypertrophy in mesophyll cells, probably mainly mediated by UPA20 (PubMed:17962565). In resistant plants induces the h
   4503..4994    +  CDS            tadA: TADA_ECOLI - Also known as yfhC. Experimental evidence at protein level: Swiss-Prot protein existence level 1. Catalyzes the deamination of adenosine to inosine at the wobble position 34 of tRNA(Arg2). Essential for cell viability. From Escherichia coli (strain K12).
   5088..5247    +  polyA_signal   CaMV poly(A) signal (fragment): cauliflower mosaic virus polyadenylation signal
   5335..5359    +  misc_feature   RB T-DNA repeat: right border repeat from nopaline C58 T-DNA
   5729..6130    +  CDS            Y4CG_SINFN (fragment): Protein inferred from homology: Swiss-Prot protein existence level 3. From Sinorhizobium fredii (strain NBRC 101917 / NGR234).
   6690..7319    +  CDS            pVS1 StaA: stability protein from the Pseudomonas plasmid pVS1 (Heeb et al., 2000)
   7748..8821    +  CDS            pVS1 RepA: replication protein from the Pseudomonas plasmid pVS1 (Heeb et al., 2000)
   8887..9081    +  rep_origin     pVS1 oriV: origin of replication for the Pseudomonas plasmid pVS1 (Heeb et al., 2000)
   9284..9323    +  CDS            rop (fragment): Rop protein, which maintains plasmids at low copy number; rop
   9425..9565    +  misc_feature   bom: basis of mobility region from pBR322
   9751..10339   -  rep_origin     ori: high-copy-number ColE1/pMB1/pBR322/pUC origin of replication
  10585..11372   -  CDS            SmR (fragment): aminoglycoside adenylyltransferase (Murphy, 1985); aadA; confers resistance to spectinomycin and streptomycin
  11383..11439   -  CDS            GmR (fragment): gentamycin acetyltransferase; aacC1; confers resistance to gentamycin
  11615..11638   -  promoter       Pc promoter (fragment): intI1 (promoter lies within the coding sequence); class 1 integron promoter
  11897..11921   +  misc_feature   LB T-DNA repeat: left border repeat from nopaline C58 T-DNA
  12014..12266   -  terminator     NOS terminator: nopaline synthase terminator and poly(A) signal
  12289..12837   -  CDS            bar: PAT_STRHY - Experimental evidence at protein level: Swiss-Prot protein existence level 1. Inactivates phosphinothricin (PPT) by transfer of an acetyl group from acetyl CoA. Can also acetylate demethylphosphinothricin but not PTT or glutamate. This enzyme is an effector of phosphinothricin tripeptide (PTT or bialaphos) resistance. From Streptomyces hygroscopicus. Introduced by genetic manipulation and expressed in glufosinate-tolerant maize by Dekalb Genetics.
  12879..13058   -  promoter       NOS promoter: nopaline synthase promoter
