[The description below was written by a language model from this plasmid's Addgene catalogue record and pLannotate feature annotations shown in this document.]
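Description:
AatII-pRPS5A-PTP-3Xflag-rbc L 294 Right_G1397 C-ABE is a 13.1 kb Agrobacterium binary vector built on the pBAtC backbone for plant expression of one half of a TALE-guided adenine base editor aimed at chloroplast DNA. It replicates in E. coli through a ColE1/pMB1-type origin (with a bom site) and in Agrobacterium through the pVS1 oriV, RepA and StaA functions. Bacterial selection is by spectinomycin via an aadA (SmR) gene. Nopaline-type left and right border repeats delimit the T-DNA. This region also carries a NOS promoter–bar–NOS terminator cassette, giving Basta (phosphinothricin) resistance for selecting transformed plants.

The payload is a single fusion open reading frame. According to the construct name it is driven by the RPS5A promoter. The annotation tool does not label a promoter there, but it does mark fragments of an Arabidopsis gene (HST) in the upstream region, which may simply be genomic sequence included in the promoter fragment. The coding region begins with a fragment of Arabidopsis chloroplast RecA, which most likely corresponds to the plastid transit peptide ("PTP") in the name and directs the protein into chloroplasts. This is followed by a 3xFLAG tag and TALE N- and C-terminal scaffold segments (matching avrXa10 and avrBs3) that flank an unannotated stretch, presumably the DNA-binding repeat array. Next comes TadA, recorded as the TadA 8e deaminase variant, and the frame ends with a CaMV poly(A) signal. The record also lists DddAtox. The name suggests this is the C-terminal half of DddAtox split at G1397, although no feature marks it in the table.

As the "Right" arm targeting the rbcL locus, the plasmid is presumably used with a matching left-arm construct to make targeted A-to-G edits in the Arabidopsis chloroplast genome.
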