Addgene plasmid #189652: AatII-pRPS5A-PTP-3Xflag-rbc L 294 Right_G1397 C-ABE
Purpose: rbc L 294 Right_G1397 C-ABE
Depositing lab: Jin-Soo Kim. Depositing organization: Institute for Basic Science. Publication: Targeted A-to-G base editing of chloroplast DNA in plants. Mok YG, Hong S, Bae SJ, Cho SI, Kim JS. Nat Plants. 2022 Dec 1. doi: 10.1038/s41477-022-01279-8. PubMed 36456803.
Backbone
  Vector backbone: pBAtC
  Vector type: Plant Expression, TALEN
  Selectable markers: Basta
Growth in bacteria
  Bacterial resistance: Spectinomycin, 50 μg/mL
  Growth temperature: 37°C
  Growth strain: DH5alpha
  Copy number: Unknown
Gene/Insert
  Gene/Insert name: TALE and DddAtox and TadA 8e
  Species: A. thaliana (mustard weed)
Terms and licenses: Academic/Nonprofit Terms; Industry Terms: Not Available to Industry
How to cite: AatII-pRPS5A-PTP-3Xflag-rbc L 294 Right_G1397 C-ABE was a gift from Jin-Soo Kim (Addgene plasmid # 189652 ; http://n2t.net/addgene:189652 ; RRID:Addgene_189652)
